Addgene plasmid #22735: peGFP-N2-rPrmp
Depositing lab: Lynn Hudson. Depositing organization: National Institute of Neurological Disorders and Strokes (NINDS). Publication: Identification of a novel oligodendrocyte cell adhesion protein using gene expression profiling. Nielsen JA, Maric D, Lau P, Barker JL, Hudson LD. J Neurosci. 2006 Sep 27. 26(39):9881-91. 10.1523/JNEUROSCI.2246-06.2006 PubMed 17005852.
Backbone
  Vector backbone: peGFP-C2
  Backbone manufacturer: Clontech
  Backbone size w/o insert (bp): 4700
  Vector type: Mammalian Expression
  Selectable markers: Neomycin (select with G418)
Growth in bacteria
  Bacterial resistance: Kanamycin, 50 μg/mL
  Growth temperature: 37°C
  Growth strain: DH5alpha
  Growth instructions: DH5 alpha
  Copy number: High Copy
Gene/Insert
  Gene/Insert name: Proline-rich transmembrane protein (alt name: Prmp)
  Species: R. norvegicus (rat)
  Insert size (bp): 618
  Tag / fusion protein: EGFP (C terminal on backbone)
  Cloning method: Restriction Enzyme; 5′ cloning site EcoRI (not destroyed); 3′ cloning site EcoRI (not destroyed)
  Sequencing primers: 5′ EGFP-N Sequencing Primer (#6479-1): 749–728; 3′ EGFP-C Sequencing Primer (#6478-1): 1336–1357
Resource information
  A portion of this plasmid was derived from a plasmid made by: This DNA was cloned in Hudson lab
Terms and licenses: Academic/Nonprofit Terms; Industry Terms: Not Available to Industry
How to cite: peGFP-N2-rPrmp was a gift from Lynn Hudson (Addgene plasmid # 22735 ; http://n2t.net/addgene:22735 ; RRID:Addgene_22735)
