[The description below was written by a language model from this plasmid's Addgene catalogue record and pLannotate feature annotations shown in this document.]
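Description:
peGFP-N2-rPrmp is a mammalian expression plasmid that produces a rat proline-rich transmembrane protein (Prmp) fused to EGFP. The catalogue entry lists the Clontech backbone as peGFP-C2, but the plasmid name and the annotated layout, with the insert upstream of EGFP, match an N-series arrangement in which EGFP sits at the C terminus of the inserted protein; this agrees with the recorded "C terminal on backbone" tag position. The 5,343 nt depositor sequence is consistent with a roughly 4.7 kb backbone carrying a 618 bp insert, which was cloned into a single EcoRI site that is retained on both sides.

Expression is driven by the human cytomegalovirus immediate early enhancer and promoter. The Prmp coding region lies between two fragments of the multiple cloning site and is followed by EGFP and an SV40 polyadenylation signal. The automated annotation matches the insert to mouse Shisa4 (also known as Tmem58), which suggests that rat Prmp is the orthologue of that protein, although the record itself states only the rat origin.

For propagation, the plasmid has a high-copy pUC-type origin and an f1 origin for single-stranded DNA production. A single NeoR/KanR cassette (Tn5 aminoglycoside phosphotransferase) has a bacterial promoter and the SV40 early promoter in tandem and ends in the HSV TK polyadenylation signal, so it confers kanamycin resistance in E. coli and G418 selection in mammalian cells. The short large T antigen, ble and bGH poly(A) hits are probably fragmentary annotation matches rather than functional elements.

The construct suits visualising the localisation of the fusion protein in transfected cells. The associated work concerns identification of an oligodendrocyte cell adhesion protein.
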