Features (pLannotate 1.2.2; 16 found; start..end, strand, type, name):
     61..364     +  enhancer       CMV enhancer: human cytomegalovirus immediate early enhancer
    365..568     +  promoter       CMV promoter: human cytomegalovirus (CMV) immediate early promoter
    591..634     +  misc_feature   MCS (fragment): multiple cloning site
    641..1231    +  CDS            Shisa4: SHSA4_MOUSE - Also known as Tmem58. Experimental evidence at protein level: Swiss-Prot protein existence level 1. From Mus musculus (Mouse).
   1235..1271    +  misc_feature   MCS (fragment): multiple cloning site
   1289..2008    +  CDS            EGFP: the original enhanced GFP (Yang et al., 1996) mammalian codon-optimized
   2025..2108    +  CDS            large T antigen (fragment): large T antigen from SV40 (simian virus 40)
   2131..2252    +  polyA_signal   SV40 poly(A) signal: SV40 polyadenylation signal
   2286..2714    -  rep_origin     f1 ori (sequence partly withheld): f1 bacteriophage origin of replication; arrow indicates direction of (+) strand synthesis
   2741..2845    +  promoter       AmpR promoter: bla
   2847..3204    +  promoter       SV40 promoter: SV40 enhancer and early promoter
   3239..4033    +  CDS            NeoR/KanR: aminoglycoside phosphotransferase from Tn5; aph(3')-II (or nptII); confers resistance to neomycin, kanamycin, and G418 (Geneticin®)
   4054..4206    +  CDS            ble (fragment): BLE_KLEPN - Experimental evidence at protein level: Swiss-Prot protein existence level 1. Binding protein with a strong affinity to the bleomycin family of antibiotics. Binds to CL990; an antimitotic-antibiotic compound. From Klebsiella pneumoniae.
   4265..4312    +  polyA_signal   HSV TK poly(A) signal: herpes simplex virus thymidine kinase polyadenylation signal (Cole and Stacy, 1985)
   4403..4419    -  polyA_signal   bGH poly(A) signal (fragment): bovine growth hormone polyadenylation signal
   4641..5229    +  rep_origin     ori: high-copy-number ColE1/pMB1/pBR322/pUC origin of replication
>Addgene plasmid #22735 | peGFP-N2-rPrmp | depositor full sequence | sequence record 10398 | Author sequence
TAGTTATTAATAGTAATCAATTACGGGGTCATTAGTTCATAGCCCATATATGGAGTTCCGCGTTACATAA
CTTACGGTAAATGGCCCGCCTGGCTGACCGCCCAACGACCCCCGCCCATTGACGTCAATAATGACGTATG
TTCCCATAGTAACGCCAATAGGGACTTTCCATTGACGTCAATGGGTGGAGTATTTACGGTAAACTGCCCA
CTTGGCAGTACATCAAGTGTATCATATGCCAAGTACGCCCCCTATTGACGTCAATGACGGTAAATGGCCC
GCCTGGCATTATGCCCAGTACATGACCTTATGGGACTTTCCTACTTGGCAGTACATCTACGTATTAGTCA
TCGCTATTACCATGGTGATGCGGTTTTGGCAGTACATCAATGGGCGTGGATAGCGGTTTGACTCACGGGG
ATTTCCAAGTCTCCACCCCATTGACGTCAATGGGAGTTTGTTTTGGCACCAAAATCAACGGGACTTTCCA
AAATGTCGTAACAACTCCGCCCCATTGACGCAAATGGGCGGTAGGCGTGTACGGTGGGAGGTCTATATAA
GCAGAGCTGGTTTAGTGAACCGTCAGATCCGCTAGCGCTACCGGACTCAGATCTCGAGCTCAAGCTTCGA
ATTCGCCGCCATGCCGCCCGCCGGGCCCCGCGGGGTCGCGCCACTCGCTGCCGTCGTCCTGCTGGTGCTT
GGGGCTCCTCTGGCACTGGCGAGTGAAGACTGCTTGTGGTATCTGGACCGGAATGGCTCCTGGCATCCGG
GATTTGACTGCGAGTTTTTCACCTTCTGCTGCGGGACCTGCTACCAGCGGTACTGCTGCAGGGACCTGAC
CTTACTCATCACCGAGAGACAGCAGAAACACTGCCTGGCCTTCAGTCCCAAGACCATAGCAGGCATCGCC
TCTGCTGTAATCCTCTTTGTTGCCGTGGTTGCCACCACCATCTGCTGCTTCCTCTGTTCCTGTTGTTACC
TATACCGAAGGCGCCAGCAGCTCCAGAGCACATTTGAAGGCCAAGAGATTCCGATGACAGGCATCCCAAT
GCAGCCAGTATACCAGTACCCCCCGGACCCCAAAGCTGGACCTGGACCCCCACAGCCTGGTTTCATGTAC
CCACCTAGTGGTCCTGCTCCTCAGTATCCTCTCTATCCAGCTGGGCCCCCAATCTACAACCCTGCAGCTC
CTCCACCCTATATGCCACCACAGCCCTCTTACCCAGGAGCCTGTGAATTCTGCAGTCGACGGTACCGCGG
GCCCGGGATCCACCGGCCGGTCGCCACCATGGTGAGCAAGGGCGAGGAGCTGTTCACCGGGGTGGTGCCC
ATCCTGGTCGAGCTGGACGGCGACGTAAACGGCCACAAGTTCAGCGTGTCCGGCGAGGGCGAGGGCGATG
CCACCTACGGCAAGCTGACCCTGAAGTTCATCTGCACCACCGGCAAGCTGCCCGTGCCCTGGCCCACCCT
CGTGACCACCCTGACCTACGGCGTGCAGTGCTTCAGCCGCTACCCCGACCACATGAAGCAGCACGACTTC
TTCAAGTCCGCCATGCCCGAAGGCTACGTCCAGGAGCGCACCATCTTCTTCAAGGACGACGGCAACTACA
AGACCCGCGCCGAGGTGAAGTTCGAGGGCGACACCCTGGTGAACCGCATCGAGCTGAAGGGCATCGACTT
CAAGGAGGACGGCAACATCCTGGGGCACAAGCTGGAGTACAACTACAACAGCCACAACGTCTATATCATG
GCCGACAAGCAGAAGAACGGCATCAAGGTGAACTTCAAGATCCGCCACAACATCGAGGACGGCAGCGTGC
AGCTCGCCGACCACTACCAGCAGAACACCCCCATCGGCGACGGCCCCGTGCTGCTGCCCGACAACCACTA
CCTGAGCACCCAGTCCGCCCTGAGCAAAGACCCCAACGAGAAGCGCGATCACATGGTCCTGCTGGAGTTC
GTGACCGCCGCCGGGATCACTCTCGGCATGGACGAGCTGTACAAGTAAAGCGGCCGCGACTCTAGATCAT
AATCAGCCATACCACATTTGTAGAGGTTTTACTTGCTTTAAAAAACCTCCCACACCTCCCCCTGAACCTG
AAACATAAAATGAATGCAATTGTTGTTGTTAACTTGTTTATTGCAGCTTATAATGGTTACAAATAAAGCA
ATAGCATCACAAATTTCACAAATAAAGCATTTTTTTCACTGCATTCTAGTTGTGGTTTGTCCAAACTCAT
CAATGTATCTTAAGGCGTAAATTGTAAGCGTTAATATTTTGTTAAAATTCGCGTTAAATTTTTGTTAAAT
CAGCTCATTTTTTAACCAATAGGCCGAAATCGGCAAAATCCCTTATAAATCAAAAGAATAGACCGAGATA
GGGT
[37 nt withheld, positions 2385-2421]
AAAGAACGTGGACTCCAACGTCAAAGG
[49 nt withheld, positions 2449-2497]
T
[91 nt withheld, positions 2499-2589]
G
[124 nt withheld, positions 2591-2714]
CAGGTGGCACTTTTCGGGGAAATGTGCGCGGAACCCCTATTTGTTTATTTTTCTAAATACATTCAAATAT
GTATCCGCTCATGAGACAATAACCCTGATAAATGCTTCAATAATATTGAAAAAGGAAGAGTCCTGAGGCG
GAAAGAACCAGCTGTGGAATGTGTGTCAGTTAGGGTGTGGAAAGTCCCCAGGCTCCCCAGCAGGCAGAAG
TATGCAAAGCATGCATCTCAATTAGTCAGCAACCAGGTGTGGAAAGTCCCCAGGCTCCCCAGCAGGCAGA
AGTATGCAAAGCATGCATCTCAATTAGTCAGCAACCATAGTCCCGCCCCTAACTCCGCCCATCCCGCCCC
TAACTCCGCCCAGTTCCGCCCATTCTCCGCCCCATGGCTGACTAATTTTTTTTATTTATGCAGAGGCCGA
GGCCGCCTCGGCCTCTGAGCTATTCCAGAAGTAGTGAGGAGGCTTTTTTGGAGGCCTAGGCTTTTGCAAA
GATCGATCAAGAGACAGGATGAGGATCGTTTCGCATGATTGAACAAGATGGATTGCACGCAGGTTCTCCG
GCCGCTTGGGTGGAGAGGCTATTCGGCTATGACTGGGCACAACAGACAATCGGCTGCTCTGATGCCGCCG
TGTTCCGGCTGTCAGCGCAGGGGCGCCCGGTTCTTTTTGTCAAGACCGACCTGTCCGGTGCCCTGAATGA
ACTGCAAGACGAGGCAGCGCGGCTATCGTGGCTGGCCACGACGGGCGTTCCTTGCGCAGCTGTGCTCGAC
GTTGTCACTGAAGCGGGAAGGGACTGGCTGCTATTGGGCGAAGTGCCGGGGCAGGATCTCCTGTCATCTC
ACCTTGCTCCTGCCGAGAAAGTATCCATCATGGCTGATGCAATGCGGCGGCTGCATACGCTTGATCCGGC
TACCTGCCCATTCGACCACCAAGCGAAACATCGCATCGAGCGAGCACGTACTCGGATGGAAGCCGGTCTT
GTCGATCAGGATGATCTGGACGAAGAGCATCAGGGGCTCGCGCCAGCCGAACTGTTCGCCAGGCTCAAGG
CGAGCATGCCCGACGGCGAGGATCTCGTCGTGACCCATGGCGATGCCTGCTTGCCGAATATCATGGTGGA
AAATGGCCGCTTTTCTGGATTCATCGACTGTGGCCGGCTGGGTGTGGCGGACCGCTATCAGGACATAGCG
TTGGCTACCCGTGATATTGCTGAAGAGCTTGGCGGCGAATGGGCTGACCGCTTCCTCGTGCTTTACGGTA
TCGCCGCTCCCGATTCGCAGCGCATCGCCTTCTATCGCCTTCTTGACGAGTTCTTCTGAGCGGGACTCTG
GGGTTCGAAATGACCGACCAAGCGACGCCCAACCTGCCATCACGAGATTTCGATTCCACCGCCGCCTTCT
ATGAAAGGTTGGGCTTCGGAATCGTTTTCCGGGACGCCGGCTGGATGATCCTCCAGCGCGGGGATCTCAT
GCTGGAGTTCTTCGCCCACCCTAGGGGGAGGCTAACTGAAACACGGAAGGAGACAATACCGGAAGGAACC
CGCGCTATGACGGCAATAAAAAGACAGAATAAAACGCACGGTGTTGGGTCGTTTGTTCATAAACGCGGGG
TTCGGTCCCAGGGCTGGCACTCTGTCGATACCCCACCGAGACCCCATTGGGGCCAATACGCCCGCGTTTC
TTCCTTTTCCCCACCCCACCCCCCAAGTTCGGGTGAAGGCCCAGGGCTCGCAGCCAACGTCGGGGCGGCA
GGCCCTGCCATAGCCTCAGGTTACTCATATATACTTTAGATTGATTTAAAACTTCATTTTTAATTTAAAA
GGATCTAGGTGAAGATCCTTTTTGATAATCTCATGACCAAAATCCCTTAACGTGAGTTTTCGTTCCACTG
AGCGTCAGACCCCGTAGAAAAGATCAAAGGATCTTCTTGAGATCCTTTTTTTCTGCGCGTAATCTGCTGC
TTGCAAACAAAAAAACCACCGCTACCAGCGGTGGTTTGTTTGCCGGATCAAGAGCTACCAACTCTTTTTC
CGAAGGTAACTGGCTTCAGCAGAGCGCAGATACCAAATACTGTCCTTCTAGTGTAGCCGTAGTTAGGCCA
CCACTTCAAGAACTCTGTAGCACCGCCTACATACCTCGCTCTGCTAATCCTGTTACCAGTGGCTGCTGCC
AGTGGCGATAAGTCGTGTCTTACCGGGTTGGACTCAAGACGATAGTTACCGGATAAGGCGCAGCGGTCGG
GCTGAACGGGGGGTTCGTGCACACAGCCCAGCTTGGAGCGAACGACCTACACCGAACTGAGATACCTACA
GCGTGAGCTATGAGAAAGCGCCACGCTTCCCGAAGGGAGAAAGGCGGACAGGTATCCGGTAAGCGGCAGG
GTCGGAACAGGAGAGCGCACGAGGGAGCTTCCAGGGGGAAACGCCTGGTATCTTTATAGTCCTGTCGGGT
TTCGCCACCTCTGACTTGAGCGTCGATTTTTGTGATGCTCGTCAGGGGGGCGGAGCCTATGGAAAAACGC
CAGCAACGCGGCCTTTTTACGGTTCCTGGCCTTTTGCTGGCCTTTTGCTCACATGTTCTTTCCTGCGTTA
TCCCCTGATTCTGTGGATAACCGTATTACCGCCATGCAT
