>Addgene plasmid #22735 | peGFP-N2-rPrmp | addgene partial sequence | sequence record 28571 | 22735 with EGFP-N
GCTCCTCGCCCTTGCTCACCATGGTGGCGACCGGCCGGTGGATCCCGGGCCCGCGGTACCGTCGACTGCA
GAATTCACAGGCTCCTGGGTAAGAGGGCTGTGGTGGCATATAGGGTGGAGGAGCTGCAGGGTTGTAGATT
GGGGGCCCAGCTGGATAGAGAGGATACTGAGGAGCAGGACCACTAGGTGGGTACATGAAACCAGGCTGTG
GGGGTCCAGGTCCAGCTTTGGGGTCCGGGGGGTACTGGTATACTGGCTGCATTGGGATGCCTGTCATCGG
AATCTCTTGGCCTTCAAATGTGCTCTGGAGCTGCTGGCGCCTTCGGTATAGGTAACAACAGGAACAGAGG
AAGCAGCAGATGGTGGTGGCAACCACGGCAACAAAGAGGATTACAGCAGAGGCGATGCCTGCTATGGTCT
TGGGACTGAAGGCCAGGCAGTGTTTCTGCTGTCTCTCGGTGATGAGTAAGGTCAGGTCCCTGCAGCAGTA
CCGCTGGTAGCAGGTCCCGCAGCAGAAGGTGAAAAACTCGCAGTCAAATCCCGGATGCCAGGAGCCATTC
CGGTCCAGATACCACAAGCAGTCTTCACTCGCCAGTGCCAGAGGAGCCCCAAGCACCAGCAGGACGACGG
CAGCGAGTGGCGCGACCCCGCGGGGCCCGGCGGGCGGCATGGCGGCGAATTCGAAGCTTGAGCTCGAGAT
CTGAGTCCGGTAGCGCTAGCGGATCTGACGGTTCACTAAACCAGCTCTGCTTATATAGACCTCCCACCGT
